>Addgene plasmid #222962 | pLV-shNC-mCherry | addgene full sequence | sequence record 445056 | Addgene NGS Result
TCGATACTAGGAAGAGGGCCTATTTCCCATGATTCCTTCATATTTGCATATACGATACAAGGCTGTTAGA
GAGATAATTAGAATTAATTTGACTGTAAACACAAAGATATTAGTACAAAATACGTGACGTAGAAAGTAAT
AATTTCTTGGGTAGTTTGCAGTTTTAAAATTATGTTTTAAAATGGACTATCATATGCTTACCGTAACTTG
AAAGTATTTCGATTTCTTGGGTTTATATATCTTGTGGAAAGGACGAGGATCCGGCTTCGCGCCGTAGTCT
TATCAAGAGTAAGACTACGGCGCGAAGCTTTTTTGGAATTCTCGACCTCGAGCAGGGACAGCAGAGATCC
AGTTTGGACTAGTGGCCTCCGCGCCGGGTTTTGGCGCCTCCCGCGGGCGCCCCCCTCCTCACGGCGAGCG
CTGCCACGTCAGACGAAGGGCGCAGCGAGCGTCCTGATCCTTCCGCCCGGACGCTCAGGACAGCGGCCCG
CTGCTCATAAGACTCGGCCTTAGAACCCCAGTATCAGCAGAAGGACATTTTAGGACGGGACTTGGGTGAC
TCTAGGGCACTGGTTTTCTTTCCAGAGAGCGGAACAGGCGAGGAAAAGTAGTCCCTTCTCGGCGATTCTG
CGGAGGGATCTCCGTGGGGCGGTGAACGCCGATGATTATATAAGGACGCGCCGGGTGTGGCACAGCTAGT
TCCGTCGCAGCCGGGATTTGGGTCGCGGTTCTTGTTTGTGGATCGCTGTGATCGTCACTTGGCGGCCGCC
ATGGTGAGCAAGGGCGAGGAGGATAACATGGCCATCATCAAGGAGTTCATGCGCTTCAAGGTGCACATGG
AGGGCTCCGTGAACGGCCACGAGTTCGAGATCGAGGGCGAGGGCGAGGGCCGCCCCTACGAGGGCACCCA
GACCGCCAAGCTGAAGGTGACCAAGGGTGGCCCCCTGCCCTTCGCCTGGGACATCCTGTCCCCTCAGTTC
ATGTACGGCTCCAAGGCCTACGTGAAGCACCCCGCCGACATCCCCGACTACTTGAAGCTGTCCTTCCCCG
AGGGCTTCAAGTGGGAGCGCGTGATGAACTTCGAGGACGGCGGCGTGGTGACCGTGACCCAGGACTCCTC
CCTGCAGGACGGCGAGTTCATCTACAAGGTGAAGCTGCGCGGCACCAACTTCCCCTCCGACGGCCCCGTA
ATGCAGAAGAAGACCATGGGCTGGGAGGCCTCCTCCGAGCGGATGTACCCCGAGGACGGCGCCCTGAAGG
GCGAGATCAAGCAGAGGCTGAAGCTGAAGGACGGCGGCCACTACGACGCTGAGGTCAAGACCACCTACAA
GGCCAAGAAGCCCGTGCAGCTGCCCGGCGCCTACAACGTCAACATCAAGTTGGACATCACCTCCCACAAC
GAGGACTACACCATCGTGGAACAGTACGAACGCGCCGAGGGCCGCCACTCCACCGGCGGCATGGACGAGC
TGTACAAGTAGCGACAATCAACCTCTGGATTACAAAATTTGTGAAAGATTGACTGGTATTCTTAACTATG
TTGCTCCTTTTACGCTATGTGGATACGCTGCTTTAATGCCTTTGTATCATGCTATTGCTTCCCGTATGGC
TTTCATTTTCTCCTCCTTGTATAAATCCTGGTTGCTGTCTCTTTATGAGGAGTTGTGGCCCGTTGTCAGG
CAACGTGGCGTGGTGTGCACTGTGTTTGCTGACGCAACCCCCACTGGTTGGGGCATTGCCACCACCTGTC
AGCTCCTTTCCGGGACTTTCGCTTTCCCCCTCCCTATTGCCACGGCGGAACTCATCGCCGCCTGCCTTGC
CCGCTGCTGGACAGGGGCTCGGCTGTTGGGCACTGACAATTCCGTGGTGTTGTCGGGGAAATCATCGTCC
TTTCCTTGGCTGCTCGCCTGTGTTGCCACCTGGATTCTGCGCGGGACGTCCTTCTGCTACGTCCCTTCGG
CCCTCAATCCAGCGGACCTTCCTTCCCGCGGCCTGCTGCCGGCTCTGCGGCCTCTTCCGCGTCTTCGCCT
TCGCCCTCAGACGAGTCGGATCTCCCTTTGGGCCGCCTCCCCGCCTGGTACCTTTAAGACCAATGACTTA
CAAGGCAGCTGTAGATCTTAGCCACTTTTTAAAAGAAAAGGGGGGACTGGAAGGGCTAATTCACTCCCAA
CGAAGATAAGATCTGCTTTTTGCTTGTACTGGGTCTCTCTGGTTAGACCAGATCTGAGCCTGGGAGCTCT
CTGGCTAACTAGGGAACCCACTGCTTAAGCCTCAATAAAGCTTGCCTTGAGTGCTTCAAGTAGTGTGTGC
CCGTCTGTTGTGTGACTCTGGTAACTAGAGATCCCTCAGACCCTTTTAGTCAGTGTGGAAAATCTCTAGC
AGTAGTAGTTCATGTCATCTTATTATTCAGTATTTATAACTTGCAAAGAAATGAATATCAGAGAGTGAGA
GGAACTTGTTTATTGCAGCTTATAATGGTTACAAATAAAGCAATAGCATCACAAATTTCACAAATAAAGC
ATTTTTTTCACTGCATTCTAGTTGTGGTTTGTCCAAACTCATCAATGTATCTTATCATGTCTGGCTCTAG
CTATCCCGCCCCTAACTCCGCCCATCCCGCCCCTAACTCCGCCCAGTTCCGCCCATTCTCCGCCCCATGG
CTGACTAATTTTTTTTATTTATGCAGAGGCCGAGGCCGCCTCGGCCTCTGAGCTATTCCAGAAGTAGTGA
GGAGGCTTTTTTGGAGGCCTAGACTTTTGCAGAGACCAAATTCGTAATCATGTCATAGCTGTTTCCTGTG
TGAAATTGTTATCCGCTCACAATTCCACACAACATACGAGCCGGAAGCATAAAGTGTAAAGCCTGGGGTG
CCTAATGAGTGAGCTAACTCACATTAATTGCGTTGCGCTCACTGCCCGCTTTCCAGTCGGGAAACCTGTC
GTGCCAGCTGCATTAATGAATCGGCCAACGCGCGGGGAGAGGCGGTTTGCGTATTGGGCGCTCTTCCGCT
TCCTCGCTCACTGACTCGCTGCGCTCGGTCGTTCGGCTGCGGCGAGCGGTATCAGCTCACTCAAAGGCGG
TAATACGGTTATCCACAGAATCAGGGGATAACGCAGGAAAGAACATGTGAGCAAAAGGCCAGCAAAAGGC
CAGGAACCGTAAAAAGGCCGCGTTGCTGGCGTTTTTCCATAGGCTCCGCCCCCCTGACGAGCATCACAAA
AATCGACGCTCAAGTCAGAGGTGGCGAAACCCGACAGGACTATAAAGATACCAGGCGTTTCCCCCTGGAA
GCTCCCTCGTGCGCTCTCCTGTTCCGACCCTGCCGCTTACCGGATACCTGTCCGCCTTTCTCCCTTCGGG
AAGCGTGGCGCTTTCTCATAGCTCACGCTGTAGGTATCTCAGTTCGGTGTAGGTCGTTCGCTCCAAGCTG
GGCTGTGTGCACGAACCCCCCGTTCAGCCCGACCGCTGCGCCTTATCCGGTAACTATCGTCTTGAGTCCA
ACCCGGTAAGACACGACTTATCGCCACTGGCAGCAGCCACTGGTAACAGGATTAGCAGAGCGAGGTATGT
AGGCGGTGCTACAGAGTTCTTGAAGTGGTGGCCTAACTACGGCTACACTAGAAGAACAGTATTTGGTATC
TGCGCTCTGCTGAAGCCAGTTACCTTCGGAAAAAGAGTTGGTAGCTCTTGATCCGGCAAACAAACCACCG
CTGGTAGCGGTGGTTTTTTTGTTTGCAAGCAGCAGATTACGCGCAGAAAAAAAGGATCTCAAGAAGATCC
TTTGATCTTTTCTACGGGGTCTGACGCTCAGTGGAACGAAAACTCACGTTAAGGGATTTTGGTCATGAGA
TTATCAAAAAGGATCTTCACCTAGATCCTTTTAAATTAAAAATGAAGTTTTAAATCAATCTAAAGTATAT
ATGAGTAAACTTGGTCTGACAGTTACCAATGCTTAATCAGTGAGGCACCTATCTCAGCGATCTGTCTATT
TCGTTCATCCATAGTTGCCTGACTCCCCGTCGTGTAGATAACTACGATACGGGAGGGCTTACCATCTGGC
CCCAGTGCTGCAATGATACCGCGAGACCCACGCTCACCGGCTCCAGATTTATCAGCAATAAACCAGCCAG
CCGGAAGGGCCGAGCGCAGAAGTGGTCCTGCAACTTTATCCGCCTCCATCCAGTCTATTAATTGTTGCCG
GGAAGCTAGAGTAAGTAGTTCGCCAGTTAATAGTTTGCGCAACGTTGTTGCCATTGCTACAGGCATCGTG
GTGTCACGCTCGTCGTTTGGTATGGCTTCATTCAGCTCCGGTTCCCAACGATCAAGGCGAGTTACATGAT
CCCCCATGTTGTGCAAAAAAGCGGTTAGCTCCTTCGGTCCTCCGATCGTTGTCAGAAGTAAGTTGGCCGC
AGTGTTATCACTCATGGTTATGGCAGCACTGCATAATTCTCTTACTGTCATGCCATCCGTAAGATGCTTT
TCTGTGACTGGTGAGTACTCAACCAAGTCATTCTGAGAATAGTGTATGCGGCGACCGAGTTGCTCTTGCC
CGGCGTCAATACGGGATAATACCGCGCCACATAGCAGAACTTTAAAAGTGCTCATCATTGGAAAACGTTC
TTCGGGGCGAAAACTCTCAAGGATCTTACCGCTGTTGAGATCCAGTTCGATGTAACCCACTCGTGCACCC
AACTGATCTTCAGCATCTTTTACTTTCACCAGCGTTTCTGGGTGAGCAAAAACAGGAAGGCAAAATGCCG
CAAAAAAGGGAATAAGGGCGACACGGAAATGTTGAATACTCATACTCTTCCTTTTTCAATATTATTGAAG
CATTTATCAGGGTTATTGTCTCATGAGCGGATACATATTTGAATGTATTTAGAAAAATAAACAAATAGGG
GTTCCGCGCACATTTCCCCGAAAAGTGCCACCTGACGTCTAAGAAACCATTATTATCATGACATTAACCT
ATAAAAATAGGCGTATCACGAGGCCCTTTCGTCTCGCGCGTTTCGGTGATGACGGTGAAAACCTCTGACA
CATGCAGCTCCCGGAGACGGTCACAGCTTGTCTGTAAGCGGATGCCGGGAGCAGACAAGCCCGTCAGGGC
GCGTCAGCGGGTGTTGGCGGGTGTCGGGGCTGGCTTAACTATGCGGCATCAGAGCAGATTGTACTGAGAG
TGCACCATATGCGGTGTGAAATACCGCACAGATGCGTAAGGAGAAAATACCGCATCAGGCGCCATTCGCC
ATTCAGGCTGCGCAACTGTTGGGAAGGGCGATCGGTGCGGGCCTCTTCGCTATTACGCCAGCTGGCGAAA
GGGGGATGTGCTGCAAGGCGATTAAGTTGGGTAACGCCAGGGTTTTCCCAGTCACGACGTTGTAAAACGA
CGGCCAGTGCCAAGCTGACGCGTGTAGTCTTATGCAATACTCTTGTAGTCTTGCAACATGGTAACGATGA
GTTAGCAACATGCCTTACAAGGAGAGAAAAAGCACCGTGCATGCCGATTGGTGGAAGTAAGGTGGTACGA
TCGTGCCTTATTAGGAAGGCAACAGACGGGTCTGACATGGATTGGACGAACCACTGAATTGCCGCATTGC
AGAGATATTGTATTTAAGTGCCTAGCTCGATACATAAACGGGTCTCTCTGGTTAGACCAGATCTGAGCCT
GGGAGCTCTCTGGCTAACTAGGGAACCCACTGCTTAAGCCTCAATAAAGCTTGCCTTGAGTGCTTCAAGT
AGTGTGTGCCCGTCTGTTGTGTGACTCTGGTAACTAGAGATCCCTCAGACCCTTTTAGTCAGTGTGGAAA
ATCTCTAGCAGTGGCGCCCGAACAGGGACTTGAAAGCGAAAGGGAAACCAGAGGAGCTCTCTCGACGCAG
GACTCGGCTTGCTGAAGCGCGCACGGCAAGAGGCGAGGGGCGGCGACTGGTGAGTACGCCAAAAATTTTG
ACTAGCGGAGGCTAGAAGGAGAGAGATGGGTGCGAGAGCGTCAGTATTAAGCGGGGGAGAATTAGATCGC
GATGGGAAAAAATTCGGTTAAGGCCAGGGGGAAAGAAAAAATATAAATTAAAACATATAGTATGGGCAAG
CAGGGAGCTAGAACGATTCGCAGTTAATCCTGGCCTGTTAGAAACATCAGAAGGCTGTAGACAAATACTG
GGACAGCTACAACCATCCCTTCAGACAGGATCAGAAGAACTTAGATCATTATATAATACAGTAGCAACCC
TCTATTGTGTGCATCAAAGGATAGAGATAAAAGACACCAAGGAAGCTTTAGACAAGATAGAGGAAGAGCA
AAACAAAAGTAAGACCACCGCACAGCAAGCGGCCACTGATCTTCAGACCTGGAGGAGGAGATATGAGGGA
CAATTGGAGAAGTGAATTATATAAATATAAAGTAGTAAAAATTGAACCATTAGGAGTAGCACCCACCAAG
GCAAAGAGAAGAGTGGTGCAGAGAGAAAAAAGAGCAGTGGGAATAGGAGCTTTGTTCCTTGGGTTCTTGG
GAGCAGCAGGAAGCACTATGGGCGCAGCGTCAATGACGCTGACGGTACAGGCCAGACAATTATTGTCTGG
TATAGTGCAGCAGCAGAACAATTTGCTGAGGGCTATTGAGGCGCAACAGCATCTGTTGCAACTCACAGTC
TGGGGCATCAAGCAGCTCCAGGCAAGAATCCTGGCTGTGGAAAGATACCTAAAGGATCAACAGCTCCTGG
GGATTTGGGGTTGCTCTGGAAAACTCATTTGCACCACTGCTGTGCCTTGGAATGCTAGTTGGAGTAATAA
ATCTCTGGAACAGATTTGGAATCACACGACCTGGATGGAGTGGGACAGAGAAATTAACAATTACACAAGC
TTAATACACTCCTTAATTGAAGAATCGCAAAACCAGCAAGAAAAGAATGAACAAGAATTATTGGAATTAG
ATAAATGGGCAAGTTTGTGGAATTGGTTTAACATAACAAATTGGCTGTGGTATATAAAATTATTCATAAT
GATAGTAGGAGGCTTGGTAGGTTTAAGAATAGTTTTTGCTGTACTTTCTATAGTGAATAGAGTTAGGCAG
GGATATTCACCATTATCGTTTCAGACCCACCTCCCAACCCCGAGGGGACCCGACAGGCCCGAAGGAATAG
AAGAAGAAGGTGGAGAGAGAGACAGAGACAGATCCATTCGATTAGTGAACGGATCTCGACGGTATCGGTT
AACTTTTAAAAGAAAAGGGGGGATTGGGGGGTACAGTGCAGGGGAAAGAATAGTAGACATAATAGCAACA
GACATACAAACTAAAGAATTACAAAAACAAATTACAAAATTCAAAATTTTA
Features (pLannotate 1.2.2; 25 found; start..end, strand, type, name):
     14..254     +  promoter       U6 promoter: RNA polymerase III promoter for human U6 snRNA
    364..762     +  promoter       UbC promoter: human ubiquitin C promoter
    771..1481    +  CDS            mCherry: monomeric derivative of DsRed fluorescent protein (Shaner et al., 2004) mammalian codon-optimized
   1486..2074    +  misc_feature   WPRE: woodchuck hepatitis virus posttranscriptional regulatory element
   2069..2176    +  CDS            nef (fragment): NEF_SIVS4 - Experimental evidence at protein level: Swiss-Prot protein existence level 1. Interferes with TCR signaling from the cell membrane. Interacts with CD247/TCRZ (TCR zeta chain) and exert potent down- regulation of cell surface TCR/CD3 complexes. From Simian immunodeficiency virus (isolate F236/smH4) (SIV-sm) (Simian immunodeficiency virus sooty mangabey monkey).
   2201..2381    +  LTR            5' LTR (truncated): truncated 5' long terminal repeat (LTR) from HIV-1
   2453..2574    +  polyA_signal   SV40 poly(A) signal: SV40 polyadenylation signal
   2614..2749    +  rep_origin     SV40 ori: SV40 origin of replication
   2806..2822    -  protein_bind   lac operator: The lac repressor binds to the lac operator to inhibit transcription in E. coli. This inhibition can be relieved by adding lactose or isopropyl-β-D-thiogalactopyranoside (IPTG). lac repressor encoded by lacI
   2830..2860    -  promoter       lac promoter: promoter for the E. coli lac operon
   2875..2896    -  protein_bind   CAP binding site: CAP binding activates transcription in the presence of cAMP. E. coli catabolite activator protein
   2909..3001    -  CDS            lacI (fragment): lac repressor; lacI; The lac repressor binds to the lac operator to inhibit transcription in E. coli. This inhibition can be relieved by adding lactose or isopropyl-β-D-thiogalactopyranoside (IPTG).
   3184..3772    -  rep_origin     ori: high-copy-number ColE1/pMB1/pBR322/pUC origin of replication
   3943..4803    -  CDS            AmpR: β-lactamase; bla; confers resistance to ampicillin, carbenicillin, and related antibiotics
   4804..4908    -  promoter       AmpR promoter: bla
   5003..5038    +  CDS            rop (fragment): Rop protein, which maintains plasmids at low copy number; rop
   5140..5239    +  misc_feature   bom (fragment): basis of mobility region from pBR322
   5245..5399    -  CDS            lacZα (fragment): LacZα fragment of β-galactosidase; lacZ fragment
   5413..5639    +  promoter       RSV promoter: Rous sarcoma virus enhancer/promoter
   5640..5820    +  LTR            5' LTR (truncated): truncated 5' long terminal repeat (LTR) from HIV-1
   5867..5992    +  misc_feature   HIV-1 Ψ: packaging signal of human immunodeficiency virus type 1
   5976..6314    +  CDS            HIV-1 gag (fragment): gag protein from human immunodeficiency virus 1; gag
   6485..6718    +  misc_feature   RRE: The Rev response element (RRE) of HIV-1 allows for Rev-dependent mRNA export from the nucleus to the cytoplasm.
   7095..7195    +  CDS            Rev (fragment): human immunodeficiency virus 1 (HIV-1) Rev protein; rev; enhances nuclear export of unspliced and incompletely spliced viral mRNAs
   7214..7330    +  misc_feature   cPPT/CTS: central polypurine tract and central termination sequence of HIV-1
