[The description below was written by a language model from this plasmid's Addgene catalogue record and pLannotate feature annotations shown in this document.]
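Description:
pLV-shNC-mCherry is a lentiviral shRNA vector built on the pCDH-hUBC-mCherry backbone and serves as the non-targeting negative control for knockdown experiments. It is propagated in E. coli through a high-copy ColE1/pUC-type origin with ampicillin selection (AmpR, β-lactamase). The backbone also carries remnants of lac, rop and bom sequences that have no evident functional role here. An SV40 origin and SV40 poly(A) signal lie downstream of the viral cassette.

The viral portion has the layout of a third-generation transfer vector. An RSV promoter is fused to a truncated HIV-1 5' LTR and drives production of the genomic RNA in packaging cells. It is followed by the Ψ packaging signal with a partial gag sequence, the Rev response element for Rev-dependent nuclear export, and the cPPT/CTS element that aids nuclear import of the reverse-transcribed genome. The payload contains two expression units. A human U6 RNA polymerase III promoter transcribes the short hairpin, which is listed as a non-targeting control sequence, although the hairpin itself is not annotated in the feature table and the cloning sites are not recorded. A human ubiquitin C promoter then drives mammalian codon-optimized mCherry, so that transduced cells can be identified by red fluorescence. A WPRE follows mCherry to enhance transcript stability and expression, and a second truncated LTR closes the provirus at the 3' end.

There is no mammalian drug-selection marker, so transduced cells are tracked by fluorescence alone. The construct is meant to be used alongside gene-specific shRNA vectors of the same design, controlling for the effects of viral transduction and hairpin expression. The associated work concerns human and mouse neuronal development.
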