Addgene plasmid #222962: pLV-shNC-mCherry
Purpose: Negative control for lentiviral shRNA
Depositing lab: Xinyu Zhao. Depositing organization: University of Wisconsin, Madison. Publication: Elevated levels of FMRP-target MAP1B impair human and mouse neuronal development and mouse social behaviors via autophagy pathway. Guo Y, Shen M, Dong Q, Mendez-Albelo NM, Huang SX, Sirois CL, Le J, Li M, Jarzembowski ED, Schoeller KA, Stockton ME, Horner VL, Sousa AMM, Gao Y, Levine JE, Wang D, Chang Q, Zhao X. Nat Commun. 2023 Jun 26;14(1):3801. doi: 10.1038/s41467-023-39337-0. PubMed 37365192.
Backbone
  Vector backbone: pCDH-hUBC-mCherry
  Vector type: Lentiviral
Growth in bacteria
  Bacterial resistance: Ampicillin, 100 μg/mL
  Growth temperature: 37°C
  Growth strain: NEB Stable
  Copy number: High Copy
Gene/Insert
  Gene/Insert name: Negative control
  gRNA/shRNA sequence: GCTTCGCGCCGTAGTCTTA (nontargeting control)
  Species: H. sapiens (human)
  Cloning method: Restriction Enzyme; 5′ cloning site unknown (unknown if destroyed)
Terms and licenses: Academic/Nonprofit Terms; Industry Terms: Not Available to Industry
How to cite: pLV-shNC-mCherry was a gift from Xinyu Zhao (Addgene plasmid # 222962 ; http://n2t.net/addgene:222962 ; RRID:Addgene_222962)
